Addgene plasmid #192728: pDONR221-erg
Purpose: Gateway entry vector encoding zebrafish erg
Depositing lab: Summer Thyme. Depositing organization: University of Alabama at Birmingham.
Backbone
  Vector backbone: pDONR221
  Backbone manufacturer: Invitrogen
  Vector type: Gateway Entry Vector
Growth in bacteria
  Bacterial resistance: Kanamycin, 50 μg/mL
  Growth temperature: 37°C
  Growth strain: DH5alpha
  Copy number: High Copy
Gene/Insert
  Gene/Insert name: erg
  Species: D. rerio (zebrafish)
  Insert size (bp): 1284
  Mutation: G199D
  Entrez Gene: erg (a.k.a. zgc:103429)
  Promoter: None
  Cloning method: Gateway Cloning
  Sequencing primers: 5′ M13 forward; 3′ M13 reverse
Terms and licenses: Academic/Nonprofit Terms; Industry Terms: Not Available to Industry
Depositor comments: cDNA encodes NP_001008616.1; homolog of human ERG
How to cite: pDONR221-erg was a gift from Summer Thyme (Addgene plasmid # 192728 ; http://n2t.net/addgene:192728 ; RRID:Addgene_192728)
