[The description below was written by a language model from this plasmid's Addgene catalogue record and pLannotate feature annotations shown in this document.]
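Description:
pDONR221-erg is a Gateway entry clone built on the Invitrogen pDONR221 backbone and carries the zebrafish (Danio rerio) erg coding sequence, the homolog of the human ETS-family transcriptional regulator ERG. The sequenced plasmid is about 3.8 kb. It replicates in E. coli from a high-copy ColE1/pUC-type origin and is selected with kanamycin through an aminoglycoside phosphotransferase (KanR) gene. The backbone also contains rrnB T1 and T2 transcription terminators upstream of the cloning region, which shield the insert from read-through transcription. Small lacI and lacZα remnants and a T7 promoter lie just outside the recombination sites.

The erg insert is listed as 1284 bp and carries a G199D substitution; the record does not say whether this change was introduced deliberately or is a natural variant of the cloned cDNA. The insert sits between attL1 and attL2 sites, the configuration produced by a BP recombination into the donor vector. The automated annotation labels the open reading frame as a fragment of human ERG and draws it slightly longer than the stated insert, overlapping attL1. This reflects similarity-based matching to the human protein rather than the actual origin of the sequence, which the catalogue gives as zebrafish. No promoter drives the insert, so the plasmid is not an expression construct in its own right. It serves as a shuttle: an LR Clonase reaction transfers erg in a defined orientation into any attR-containing destination vector, which supplies the promoter, tags or other elements needed for expression. M13 forward and reverse priming sites flank the cassette for sequence verification.
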