Features (pLannotate 1.2.2; 10 found; start..end, strand, type, name):
    121..213     +  CDS            lacI (fragment): lac repressor; lacI; The lac repressor binds to the lac operator to inhibit transcription in E. coli. This inhibition can be relieved by adding lactose or isopropyl-β-D-thiogalactopyranoside (IPTG).
    268..295     -  terminator     rrnB T2 terminator: transcription terminator T2 from the E. coli rrnB gene
    427..470     +  terminator     rrnB T1 terminator: Escherichia coli rrnB; transcription terminator T1 from the E. coli rrnB gene
    517..553     -  CDS            lacZα (fragment): LacZα fragment of β-galactosidase; lacZ fragment
    569..668     +  protein_bind   attL1: mutant version of attL; recombination site for the Gateway® LR reaction LR Clonase™
    626..1966    +  CDS            ERG (fragment): ERG_HUMAN - Experimental evidence at protein level: Swiss-Prot protein existence level 1. Transcriptional regulator. May participate in transcriptional regulation through the recruitment of SETDB1 histone methyltransferase and subsequent modification of local chromatin structure. From Homo sapiens (Human).
   1971..2070    -  protein_bind   attL2: mutant version of attL; recombination site for the Gateway® LR reaction LR Clonase™
   2088..2106    -  promoter       T7 promoter: promoter for bacteriophage T7 RNA polymerase
   2240..3049    +  CDS            KanR: aminoglycoside phosphotransferase; aph(3')-Ia; confers resistance to kanamycin in bacteria or G418 (Geneticin®) in eukaryotes
   3196..3784    +  rep_origin     ori: high-copy-number ColE1/pMB1/pBR322/pUC origin of replication
>Addgene plasmid #192728 | pDONR221-erg | addgene full sequence | sequence record 377345 | Addgene NGS Result
CTTTCCTGCGTTATCCCCTGATTCTGTGGATAACCGTATTACCGCCTTTGAGTGAGCTGATACCGCTCGC
CGCAGCCGAACGACCGAGCGCAGCGAGTCAGTGAGCGAGGAAGCGGAAGAGCGCCCAATACGCAAACCGC
CTCTCCCCGCGCGTTGGCCGATTCATTAATGCAGCTGGCACGACAGGTTTCCCGACTGGAAAGCGGGCAG
TGAGCGCAACGCAATTAATACGCGTACCGCTAGCCAGGAAGAGTTTGTAGAAACGCAAAAAGGCCATCCG
TCAGGATGGCCTTCTGCTTAGTTTGATGCCTGGCAGTTTATGGCGGGCGTCCTGCCCGCCACCCTCCGGG
CCGTTGCTTCACAACGTTCAAATCCGCTCCCGGCGGATTTGTCCTACTCAGGAGAGCGTTCACCGACAAA
CAACAGATAAAACGAAAGGCCCAGTCTTCCGACTGAGCCTTTCGTTTTATTTGATGCCTGGCAGTTCCCT
ACTCTCGCGTTAACGCTAGCATGGATGTTTTCCCAGTCACGACGTTGTAAAACGACGGCCAGTCTTAAGC
TCGGGCCCCAAATAATGATTTTATTTTGACTGATAGTGACCTGTTCGTTGCAACAAATTGATGAGCAATG
CTTTTTTATAATGCCAACTTTGTACAAAAAAGCAGGCTTCGAAGGAGATACCACCATGACGGCGTCTGCA
GCCGCTGAGCTCCCTCACAGTAAACTCCTGCTGTCTGCTGTCTCTGTCAAGCTGGAGGCCAGCGCTGGAG
CACACCGGAGCCACTGCAGGAGTCCTCCTGATGACTGTCCGGGGGTCAAAGGAAAGATCTCTCCGGCTGG
GAATGCTCCAGTGATGTACAGCAACTACATGGAGGAGAAACACACACCGCCGAGCAGTGAGCGCAGAGTC
ATCGTACCTGCAGACCCGGGGCAGTGGTCGGCGGGTCACGTGCGGCAGTGGCTGGACTGGGCGGTGCAGG
AGTACGGGCTGCCGCCGCTGGACGTGTCTCTGTTTCAGGGTGTGGATGGGAAGCAGCTCTGCAGGATGAG
CAGAGAGGAGCTCCAGCGTCTGACCAGCAGCTACTCTGCAGACGTGCTGCTCTCTCACCTGCACTACCTC
AGAGAGACTCCACTTCCTCACTTGACTTCAGATGATGTTGACAAAGCCTTGCAAAACTCCCCGCGGTTAA
TGCATGCTCGCAACACAGGAGGAGCCAACTTCATCTTTCCCAACACACCAGTCTACCCTCCAGACGCCAG
CAGAGGAGCCAGCAGAGCAGATGTGGGTTATGACGCTGTCAGGCGCTCTGGATGGACTCCTGCTCTTCCT
GCAGCTAAAGTTTCTCAGAGCTCTGCCGCCATCATGAGCAAAACTGAAGAGCAGAGAGCGCAGTTAGATC
CGTATCAGATTTTAGGGCCGACCAGCAGCAGACTGGCCAACCCAGGCTCTGGTCAGATCCAGCTGTGGCA
GTTCCTGCTGGAGCTCCTGTCCGACAGCTGCAACTCGTCCTGCATCACTTGGGAGGGAACCAACGGCGAG
TTCAAGATGACGGACCCGGACGAGGTGGCGCGACGCTGGGGCGAGCGGAAGAGCAAGCCCAACATGAACT
ACGACAAGCTGAGTCGAGCCCTGCGCTACTACTATGACAAGAACATCATGACCAAAGTGCACGGCAAGCG
CTACGCCTACAAGTTCGACTTCCATGGCATTGCGCAAGCCTTGCAGCCGCACCCGCCCGACTCCTCCATC
TACAAGTACCCTGCGGTGGCGGCGGATCTGCCCTACGTCAGCTCCTACCACCCGCAGAAGATGAGCTTCA
TGGCTCCTCATCCTCAGGCCATGAGCGTCTCCTCCTCCGGCTTCTTCAGCGGGCCGGCTCCGTACTGGAA
CACACCAGCGGCAGGGATCTACGGCGGGCCACGGCACCCCCCTGCTCACATGCCCTCACATCTGGGCTCA
TACTACTAGGACCCAGCTTTCTTGTACAAAGTTGGCATTATAAGAAAGCATTGCTTATCAATTTGTTGCA
ACGAACAGGTCACTATCAGTCAAAATAAAATCATTATTTGCCATCCAGCTGATATCCCCTATAGTGAGTC
GTATTACATGGTCATAGCTGTTTCCTGGCAGCTCTGGCCCGTGTCTCAAAATCTCTGATGTTACATTGCA
CAAGATAAAAATATATCATCATGAACAATAAAACTGTCTGCTTACATAAACAGTAATACAAGGGGTGTTA
TGAGCCATATTCAACGGGAAACGTCGAGGCCGCGATTAAATTCCAACATGGATGCTGATTTATATGGGTA
TAAATGGGCTCGCGATAATGTCGGGCAATCAGGTGCGACAATCTATCGCTTGTATGGGAAGCCCGATGCG
CCAGAGTTGTTTCTGAAACATGGCAAAGGTAGCGTTGCCAATGATGTTACAGATGAGATGGTCAGACTAA
ACTGGCTGACGGAATTTATGCCTCTTCCGACCATCAAGCATTTTATCCGTACTCCTGATGATGCATGGTT
ACTCACCACTGCGATCCCCGGAAAAACAGCATTCCAGGTATTAGAAGAATATCCTGATTCAGGTGAAAAT
ATTGTTGATGCGCTGGCAGTGTTCCTGCGCCGGTTGCATTCGATTCCTGTTTGTAATTGTCCTTTTAACA
GCGATCGCGTATTTCGTCTCGCTCAGGCGCAATCACGAATGAATAACGGTTTGGTTGATGCGAGTGATTT
TGATGACGAGCGTAATGGCTGGCCTGTTGAACAAGTCTGGAAAGAAATGCATAAACTTTTGCCATTCTCA
CCGGATTCAGTCGTCACTCATGGTGATTTCTCACTTGATAACCTTATTTTTGACGAGGGGAAATTAATAG
GTTGTATTGATGTTGGACGAGTCGGAATCGCAGACCGATACCAGGATCTTGCCATCCTATGGAACTGCCT
CGGTGAGTTTTCTCCTTCATTACAGAAACGGCTTTTTCAAAAATATGGTATTGATAATCCTGATATGAAT
AAATTGCAGTTTCATTTGATGCTCGATGAGTTTTTCTAATCAGAATTGGTTAATTGGTTGTAACACTGGC
AGAGCATTACGCTGACTTGACGGGACGGCGCAAGCTCATGACCAAAATCCCTTAACGTGAGTTACGCGTC
GTTCCACTGAGCGTCAGACCCCGTAGAAAAGATCAAAGGATCTTCTTGAGATCCTTTTTTTCTGCGCGTA
ATCTGCTGCTTGCAAACAAAAAAACCACCGCTACCAGCGGTGGTTTGTTTGCCGGATCAAGAGCTACCAA
CTCTTTTTCCGAAGGTAACTGGCTTCAGCAGAGCGCAGATACCAAATACTGTTCTTCTAGTGTAGCCGTA
GTTAGGCCACCACTTCAAGAACTCTGTAGCACCGCCTACATACCTCGCTCTGCTAATCCTGTTACCAGTG
GCTGCTGCCAGTGGCGATAAGTCGTGTCTTACCGGGTTGGACTCAAGACGATAGTTACCGGATAAGGCGC
AGCGGTCGGGCTGAACGGGGGGTTCGTGCACACAGCCCAGCTTGGAGCGAACGACCTACACCGAACTGAG
ATACCTACAGCGTGAGCTATGAGAAAGCGCCACGCTTCCCGAAGGGAGAAAGGCGGACAGGTATCCGGTA
AGCGGCAGGGTCGGAACAGGAGAGCGCACGAGGGAGCTTCCAGGGGGAAACGCCTGGTATCTTTATAGTC
CTGTCGGGTTTCGCCACCTCTGACTTGAGCGTCGATTTTTGTGATGCTCGTCAGGGGGGCGGAGCCTATG
GAAAAACGCCAGCAACGCGGCCTTTTTACGGTTCCTGGCCTTTTGCTGGCCTTTTGCTCACATGTT
